>Addgene plasmid #192634 | pHR-LexAOx4-Pmin-Fluc-PGK-Rluc-P2A-mCherry | addgene full sequence | sequence record 376799 | Addgene NGS Result
GAGGGAATTAATTCGAGCTCGGTACCTTTAAGACCAATGACTTACAAGGCAGCTGTAGATCTTAGCCACT
TTTTAAAAGAAAAGGGGGGACTGGAAGGGCTAATTCACTCCCAACGAAGACAAGATCTGCTTTTTGCTTG
TACTGGGTCTCTCTGGTTAGACCAGATCTGAGCCTGGGAGCTCTCTGGCTAACTAGGGAACCCACTGCTT
AAGCCTCAATAAAGCTTGCCTTGAGTGCTTCAAGTAGTGTGTGCCCGTCTGTTGTGTGACTCTGGTAACT
AGAGATCCCTCAGACCCTTTTAGTCAGTGTGGAAAATCTCTAGCAGCATCTAGAATTAATTCCGTGTATT
CTATAGTGTCACCTAAATCGTATGTGTATGATACATAAGGTTATGTATTAATTGTAGCCGCGTTCTAACG
ACAATATGTACAAGCCTAATTGTGTAGCATCTGGCTTACTGAAGCAGACCCTATCATCTCTCTCGTAAAC
TGCCGTCAGAGTCGGTTTGGTTGGACGAACCTTCTGAGTTTCTGGTAACGCCGTCCCGCACCCGGAAATG
GTCAGCGAACCAATCAGCAGGGTCATCGCTAGCCAGATCCTCTACGCCGGACGCATCGTGGCCGGCATCA
CCGGCGCCACAGGTGCGGTTGCTGGCGCCTATATCGCCGACATCACCGATGGGGAAGATCGGGCTCGCCA
CTTCGGGCTCATGAGCGCTTGTTTCGGCGTGGGTATGGTGGCAGGCCCCGTGGCCGGGGGACTGTTGGGC
GCCATCTCCTTGCATGCACCATTCCTTGCGGCGGCGGTGCTCAACGGCCTCAACCTACTACTGGGCTGCT
TCCTAATGCAGGAGTCGCATAAGGGAGAGCGTCGAATGGTGCACTCTCAGTACAATCTGCTCTGATGCCG
CATAGTTAAGCCAGCCCCGACACCCGCCAACACCCGCTGACGCGCCCTGACGGGCTTGTCTGCTCCCGGC
ATCCGCTTACAGACAAGCTGTGACCGTCTCCGGGAGCTGCATGTGTCAGAGGTTTTCACCGTCATCACCG
AAACGCGCGAGACGAAAGGGCCTCGTGATACGCCTATTTTTATAGGTTAATGTCATGATAATAATGGTTT
CTTAGACGTCAGGTGGCACTTTTCGGGGAAATGTGCGCGGAACCCCTATTTGTTTATTTTTCTAAATACA
TTCAAATATGTATCCGCTCATGAGACAATAACCCTGATAAATGCTTCAATAATATTGAAAAAGGAAGAGT
ATGAGTATTCAACATTTCCGTGTCGCCCTTATTCCCTTTTTTGCGGCATTTTGCCTTCCTGTTTTTGCTC
ACCCAGAAACGCTGGTGAAAGTAAAAGATGCTGAAGATCAGTTGGGTGCACGAGTGGGTTACATCGAACT
GGATCTCAACAGCGGTAAGATCCTTGAGAGTTTTCGCCCCGAAGAACGTTTTCCAATGATGAGCACTTTT
AAAGTTCTGCTATGTGGCGCGGTATTATCCCGTATTGACGCCGGGCAAGAGCAACTCGGTCGCCGCATAC
ACTATTCTCAGAATGACTTGGTTGAGTACTCACCAGTCACAGAAAAGCATCTTACGGATGGCATGACAGT
AAGAGAATTATGCAGTGCTGCCATAACCATGAGTGATAACACTGCGGCCAACTTACTTCTGACAACGATC
GGAGGACCGAAGGAGCTAACCGCTTTTTTGCACAACATGGGGGATCATGTAACTCGCCTTGATCGTTGGG
AACCGGAGCTGAATGAAGCCATACCAAACGACGAGCGTGACACCACGATGCCTGTAGCAATGGCAACAAC
GTTGCGCAAACTATTAACTGGCGAACTACTTACTCTAGCTTCCCGGCAACAATTAATAGACTGGATGGAG
GCGGATAAAGTTGCAGGACCACTTCTGCGCTCGGCCCTTCCGGCTGGCTGGTTTATTGCTGATAAATCTG
GAGCCGGTGAGCGTGGGTCTCGCGGTATCATTGCAGCACTGGGGCCAGATGGTAAGCCCTCCCGTATCGT
AGTTATCTACACGACGGGGAGTCAGGCAACTATGGATGAACGAAATAGACAGATCGCTGAGATAGGTGCC
TCACTGATTAAGCATTGGTAACTGTCAGACCAAGTTTACTCATATATACTTTAGATTGATTTAAAACTTC
ATTTTTAATTTAAAAGGATCTAGGTGAAGATCCTTTTTGATAATCTCATGACCAAAATCCCTTAACGTGA
GTTTTCGTTCCACTGAGCGTCAGACCCCGTAGAAAAGATCAAAGGATCTTCTTGAGATCCTTTTTTTCTG
CGCGTAATCTGCTGCTTGCAAACAAAAAAACCACCGCTACCAGCGGTGGTTTGTTTGCCGGATCAAGAGC
TACCAACTCTTTTTCCGAAGGTAACTGGCTTCAGCAGAGCGCAGATACCAAATACTGTTCTTCTAGTGTA
GCCGTAGTTAGGCCACCACTTCAAGAACTCTGTAGCACCGCCTACATACCTCGCTCTGCTAATCCTGTTA
CCAGTGGCTGCTGCCAGTGGCGATAAGTCGTGTCTTACCGGGTTGGACTCAAGACGATAGTTACCGGATA
AGGCGCAGCGGTCGGGCTGAACGGGGGGTTCGTGCACACAGCCCAGCTTGGAGCGAACGACCTACACCGA
ACTGAGATACCTACAGCGTGAGCTATGAGAAAGCGCCACGCTTCCCGAAGGGAGAAAGGCGGACAGGTAT
CCGGTAAGCGGCAGGGTCGGAACAGGAGAGCGCACGAGGGAGCTTCCAGGGGGAAACGCCTGGTATCTTT
ATAGTCCTGTCGGGTTTCGCCACCTCTGACTTGAGCGTCGATTTTTGTGATGCTCGTCAGGGGGGCGGAG
CCTATGGAAAAACGCCAGCAACGCGGCCTTTTTACGGTTCCTGGCCTTTTGCTGGCCTTTTGCTCACATG
TTCTTTCCTGCGTTATCCCCTGATTCTGTGGATAACCGTATTACCGCCTTTGAGTGAGCTGATACCGCTC
GCCGCAGCCGAACGACCGAGCGCAGCGAGTCAGTGAGCGAGGAAGCGGAAGAGCGCCCAATACGCAAACC
GCCTCTCCCCGCGCGTTGGCCGATTCATTAATGCAGCTGTGGAATGTGTGTCAGTTAGGGTGTGGAAAGT
CCCCAGGCTCCCCAGCAGGCAGAAGTATGCAAAGCATGCATCTCAATTAGTCAGCAACCAGGTGTGGAAA
GTCCCCAGGCTCCCCAGCAGGCAGAAGTATGCAAAGCATGCATCTCAATTAGTCAGCAACCATAGTCCCG
CCCCTAACTCCGCCCATCCCGCCCCTAACTCCGCCCAGTTCCGCCCATTCTCCGCCCCATGGCTGACTAA
TTTTTTTTATTTATGCAGAGGCCGAGGCCGCCTCGGCCTCTGAGCTATTCCAGAAGTAGTGAGGAGGCTT
TTTTGGAGGCCTAGGCTTTTGCAAAAAGCTTGGACACAAGACAGGCTTGCGAGATATGTTTGAGAATACC
ACTTTATCCCGCGTCAGGGAGAGGCAGTGCGTAAAAAGACGCGGACTCATGTGAAATACTGGTTTTTAGT
GCGCCAGATCTCTATAATCTCGCGCAACCTATTTTCCCCTCGAACACTTTTTAAGCCGTAGATAAACAGG
CTGGGACACTTCACATGAGCGAAAAATACATCGTCACCTGGGACATGTTGCAGATCCATGCACGTAAACT
CGCAAGCCGACTGATGCCTTCTGAACAATGGAAAGGCATTATTGCCGTAAGCCGTGGCGGTCTGTACCGG
GTGCGTTACTGGCGCGTGAACTGGGTATTCGTCATGTCGATACCGTTTGTATTTCCAGCTACGATCACGA
CAACCAGCGCGAGCTTAAAGTGCTGAAACGCGCAGAAGGCGATGGCGAAGGCTTCATCGTTATTGATGAC
CTGGTGGATACCGGTGGTACTGCGGTTGCGATTCGTGAAATGTATCCAAAAGCGCACTTTGTCACCATCT
TCGCAAAACCGGCTGGTCGTCCGCTGGTTGATGACTATGTTGTTGATATCCCGCAAGATACCTGGATTGA
ACAGCCGTGGGATATGGGCGTCGTATTCGTCCCGCCAATCTCCGGTCGCTAATCTTTTCAACGCCTGGCA
CTGCCGGGCGTTGTTCTTTTTAACTTCAGGCGGGTTACAATAGTTTCCAGTAAGTATTCTGGAGGCTGCA
TCCATGACACAGGCAAACCTGAGCGAAACCCTGTTCAAACCCCGCTTTAAACATCCTGAAACCTCGACGC
TAGTCCGCCGCTTTAATCACGGCGCACAACCGCCTGTGCAGTCGGCCCTTGATGGTAAAACCATCCCTCA
CTGGTATCGCATGATTAACCGTCTGATGTGGATCTGGCGCGGCATTGACCCACGCGAAATCCTCGACGTC
CAGGCACGTATTGTGATGAGCGATGCCGAACGTACCGACGATGATTTATACGATACGGTGATTGGCTACC
GTGGCGGCAACTGGATTTATGAGTGGGCCCCGGATCTTTGTGAAGGAACCTTACTTCTGTGGTGTGACAT
AATTGGACAAACTACCTACAGAGATTTAAAGCTCTAAGGTAAATATAAAATTTTTAAGTGTATAATGTGT
TAAACTACTGATTCTAATTGTTTGTGTATTTTAGATTCCAACCTATGGAACTGATGAATGGGAGCAGTGG
TGGAATGCCTTTAATGAGGAAAACCTGTTTTGCTCAGAAGAAATGCCATCTAGTGATGATGAGGCTACTG
CTGACTCTCAACATTCTACTCCTCCAAAAAAGAAGAGAAAGGTAGAAGACCCCAAGGACTTTCCTTCAGA
ATTGCTAAGTTTTTTGAGTCATGCTGTGTTTAGTAATAGAACTCTTGCTTGCTTTGCTATTTACACCACA
AAGGAAAAAGCTGCACTGCTATACAAGAAAATTATGGAAAAATATTCTGTAACCTTTATAAGTAGGCATA
ACAGTTATAATCATAACATACTGTTTTTTCTTACTCCACACAGGCATAGAGTGTCTGCTATTAATAACTA
TGCTCAAAAATTGTGTACCTTTAGCTTTTTAATTTGTAAAGGGGTTAATAAGGAATATTTGATGTATAGT
GCCTTGACTAGAGATCATAATCAGCCATACCACATTTGTAGAGGTTTTACTTGCTTTAAAAAACCTCCCA
CACCTCCCCCTGAACCTGAAACATAAAATGAATGCAATTGTTGTTGTTAACTTGTTTATTGCAGCTTATA
ATGGTTACAAATAAAGCAATAGCATCACAAATTTCACAAATAAAGCATTTTTTTCACTGCATTCTAGTTG
TGGTTTGTCCAAACTCATCAATGTATCTTATCATGTCTGGATCAACTGGATAACTCAAGCTAACCAAAAT
CATCCCAAACTTCCCACCCCATACCCTATTACCACTGCCAATTACCTGTGGTTTCATTTACTCTAAACCT
GTGATTCCTCTGAATTATTTTCATTTTAAAGAAATTGTATTTGTTAAATATGTACTACAAACTTAGTAGT
TGGAAGGGCTAATTCACTCCCAAAGAAGACAAGATATCCTTGATCTGTGGATCTACCACACACAAGGCTA
CTTCCCTGATTAGCAGAACTACACACCAGGGCCAGGGGTCAGATATCCACTGACCTTTGGATGGTGCTAC
AAGCTAGTACCAGTTGAGCCAGATAAGGTAGAAGAGGCCAATAAAGGAGAGAACACCAGCTTGTTACACC
CTGTGAGCCTGCATGGGATGGATGACCCGGAGAGAGAAGTGTTAGAGTGGAGGTTTGACAGCCGCCTAGC
ATTTCATCACGTGGCCCGAGAGCTGCATCCGGAGTACTTCAAGAACTGCTGATATCGAGCTTGCTACAAG
GGACTTTCCGCTGGGGACTTTCCAGGGAGGCGTGGCCTGGGCGGGACTGGGGAGTGGCGAGCCCTCAGAT
CCTGCATATAAGCAGCTGCTTTTTGCCTGTACTGGGTCTCTCTGGTTAGACCAGATCTGAGCCTGGGAGC
TCTCTGGCTAACTAGGGAACCCACTGCTTAAGCCTCAATAAAGCTTGCCTTGAGTGCTTCAAGTAGTGTG
TGCCCGTCTGTTGTGTGACTCTGGTAACTAGAGATCCCTCAGACCCTTTTAGTCAGTGTGGAAAATCTCT
AGCAGTGGCGCCCGAACAGGGACTTGAAAGCGAAAGGGAAACCAGAGGAGCTCTCTCGACGCAGGACTCG
GCTTGCTGAAGCGCGCACGGCAAGAGGCGAGGGGCGGCGACTGGTGAGTACGCCAAAAATTTTGACTAGC
GGAGGCTAGAAGGAGAGAGATGGGTGCGAGAGCGTCAGTATTAAGCGGGGGAGAATTAGATCGCGATGGG
AAAAAATTCGGTTAAGGCCAGGGGGAAAGAAAAAATATAAATTAAAACATATAGTATGGGCAAGCAGGGA
GCTAGAACGATTCGCAGTTAATCCTGGCCTGTTAGAAACATCAGAAGGCTGTAGACAAATACTGGGACAG
CTACAACCATCCCTTCAGACAGGATCAGAAGAACTTAGATCATTATATAATACAGTAGCAACCCTCTATT
GTGTGCATCAAAGGATAGAGATAAAAGACACCAAGGAAGCTTTAGACAAGATAGAGGAAGAGCAAAACAA
AAGTAAGACCACCGCACAGCAAGCGGCCGGCCGCTGATCTTCAGACCTGGAGGAGGAGATATGAGGGACA
ATTGGAGAAGTGAATTATATAAATATAAAGTAGTAAAAATTGAACCATTAGGAGTAGCACCCACCAAGGC
AAAGAGAAGAGTGGTGCAGAGAGAAAAAAGAGCAGTGGGAATAGGAGCTTTGTTCCTTGGGTTCTTGGGA
GCAGCAGGAAGCACTATGGGCGCAGCGTCAATGACGCTGACGGTACAGGCCAGACAATTATTGTCTGGTA
TAGTGCAGCAGCAGAACAATTTGCTGAGGGCTATTGAGGCGCAACAGCATCTGTTGCAACTCACAGTCTG
GGGCATCAAGCAGCTCCAGGCAAGAATCCTGGCTGTGGAAAGATACCTAAAGGATCAACAGCTCCTGGGG
ATTTGGGGTTGCTCTGGAAAACTCATTTGCACCACTGCTGTGCCTTGGAATGCTAGTTGGAGTAATAAAT
CTCTGGAACAGATTTGGAATCACACGACCTGGATGGAGTGGGACAGAGAAATTAACAATTACACAAGCTT
AATACACTCCTTAATTGAAGAATCGCAAAACCAGCAAGAAAAGAATGAACAAGAATTATTGGAATTAGAT
AAATGGGCAAGTTTGTGGAATTGGTTTAACATAACAAATTGGCTGTGGTATATAAAATTATTCATAATGA
TAGTAGGAGGCTTGGTAGGTTTAAGAATAGTTTTTGCTGTACTTTCTATAGTGAATAGAGTTAGGCAGGG
ATATTCACCATTATCGTTTCAGACCCACCTCCCAACCCCGAGGGGACCCGACAGGCCCGAAGGAATAGAA
GAAGAAGGTGGAGAGAGAGACAGAGACAGATCCATTCGATTAGTGAACGGATCTCGACGGTATCGCCAAA
TGGCAGTATTCATCCACAATTTTAAAAGAAAAGGGGGGATTGGGGGGTACAGTGCAGGGGAAAGAATAGT
AGACATAATAGCAACAGACATACAAACTAAAGAATTACAAAAACAAATTACAAAAATTCAAAATTTTCGG
GTTTATTACAGGGACAGCAGAGATCCAGTTTGGATCGATAAGCTTGATATCAGTCAGTGAGCGAGGAAGC
GGAAGAGCGCCTGATGCGGTATTTTCTCCTTACGCATCTGTGCGGTATTTCACACCGCATATGGTGCACT
CTCAGTACAATCTGCTCTGATGCCGCATAGTTAAGCCAGTATACACTCCGCTATCGCTACGTGACTGGGT
CATGGCTGCGCCCCGACACCCGCCAACACCCGCTGACGCGCCCTGACGGGCTTGTCTGCTCCCGGCATCC
GCTTACAGACAAGCTGTGACCGGGTACCGAATTCGCGGCCGCATCTAGACTGTATATAAAACCAGTGGTT
ATATGTACAGACTAGACTGTATATAAAACCAGTGGTTATATGTACAGACTAGACTGTATATAAAACCAGT
GGTTATATGTACAGACTAGACTGTATATAAAACCAGTGGTTATATGTACAGACTAGACTCGAGTCCGAGC
GGAGACTCTAGAGGGTATATAATGGATCCCCGGGTACCGAGCTCGAATTCCAGCTTGGCATTCCGGTACT
GTTGGTAAAATGGAAGACGCCAAAAACATAAAGAAAGGCCCGGCGCCATTCTATCCGCTGGAAGATGGAA
CCGCTGGAGAGCAACTGCATAAGGCTATGAAGAGATACGCCCTGGTTCCTGGAACAATTGCTTTTACAGA
TGCACATATCGAGGTGGACATCACTTACGCTGAGTACTTCGAAATGTCCGTTCGGTTGGCAGAAGCTATG
AAACGATATGGGCTGAATACAAATCACAGAATCGTCGTATGCAGTGAAAACTCTCTTCAATTCTTTATGC
CGGTGTTGGGCGCGTTATTTATCGGAGTTGCAGTTGCGCCCGCGAACGACATTTATAATGAACGTGAATT
GCTCAACAGTATGGGCATTTCGCAGCCTACCGTGGTGTTCGTTTCCAAAAAGGGGTTGCAAAAAATTTTG
AACGTGCAAAAAAAGCTCCCAATCATCCAAAAAATTATTATCATGGATTCTAAAACGGATTACCAGGGAT
TTCAGTCGATGTACACGTTCGTCACATCTCATCTACCTCCCGGTTTTAATGAATACGATTTTGTGCCAGA
GTCCTTCGATAGGGACAAGACAATTGCACTGATCATGAACTCCTCTGGATCTACTGGTCTGCCTAAAGGT
GTCGCTCTGCCTCATAGAACTGCCTGCGTGAGATTCTCGCATGCCAGAGATCCTATTTTTGGCAATCAAA
TCATTCCGGATACTGCGATTTTAAGTGTTGTTCCATTCCATCACGGTTTTGGAATGTTTACTACACTCGG
ATATTTGATATGTGGATTTCGAGTCGTCTTAATGTATAGATTTGAAGAAGAGCTGTTTCTGAGGAGCCTT
CAGGATTACAAGATTCAAAGTGCGCTGCTGGTGCCAACCCTATTCTCCTTCTTCGCCAAAAGCACTCTGA
TTGACAAATACGATTTATCTAATTTACACGAAATTGCTTCTGGTGGCGCTCCCCTCTCTAAGGAAGTCGG
GGAAGCGGTTGCCAAGAGGTTCCATCTGCCAGGTATCAGGCAAGGATATGGGCTCACTGAGACTACATCA
GCTATTCTGATTACACCCGAGGGGGATGATAAACCGGGCGCGGTCGGTAAAGTTGTTCCATTTTTTGAAG
CGAAGGTTGTGGATCTGGATACCGGGAAAACGCTGGGCGTTAATCAAAGAGGCGAACTGTGTGTGAGAGG
TCCTATGATTATGTCCGGTTATGTAAACAATCCGGAAGCGACCAACGCCTTGATTGACAAGGATGGATGG
CTACATTCTGGAGACATAGCTTACTGGGACGAAGACGAACACTTCTTCATCGTTGACCGCCTGAAGTCTC
TGATTAAGTACAAAGGCTATCAGGTGGCTCCCGCTGAATTGGAATCCATCTTGCTCCAACACCCCAACAT
CTTCGACGCAGGTGTCGCAGGTCTTCCCGACGATGACGCCGGTGAACTTCCCGCCGCCGTTGTTGTTTTG
GAGCACGGAAAGACGATGACGGAAAAAGAGATCGTGGATTACGTCGCCAGTCAAGTAACAACCGCGAAAA
AGTTGCGCGGAGGAGTTGTGTTTGTGGACGAAGTACCGAAAGGTCTTACCGGAAAACTCGACGCAAGAAA
AATCAGAGAGATCCTCATAAAGGCCAAGAAGGGCGGAAAGATCGCCGTGTAAGAATTCTACCGGGTAGGG
GAGGCGCTTTTCCCAAGGCAGTCTGGAGCATGCGCTTTAGCAGCCCCGCTGGGCACTTGGCGCTACACAA
GTGGCCTCTGGCCTCGCACACATTCCACATCCACCGGTAGGCGCCAACCGGCTCCGTTCTTTGGTGGCCC
CTTCGCGCCACCTTCTACTCCTCCCCTAGTCAGGAAGTTCCCCCCCGCCCCGCAGCTCGCGTCGTGCAGG
ACGTGACAAATGGAAGTAGCACGTCTCACTAGTCTCGTGCAGATGGACAGCACCGCTGAGCAATGGAAGC
GGGTAGGCCTTTGGGGCAGCGGCCAATAGCAGCTTTGCTCCTTCGCTTTCTGGGCTCAGAGGCTGGGAAG
GGGTGGGTCCGGGGGCGGGCTCAGGGGCGGGCTCAGGGGCGGGGCGGGCGCCCGAAGGTCCTCCGGAGGC
CCGGCATTCTGCACGCTTCAAAAGCGCACGTCTGCCGCGCTGTTCTCCTCTTCCTCATCTCCGGGCCTTT
CGACCTGCAGCCCAAGCTTACCATGGCTTCCAAGGTGTACGACCCCGAGCAACGCAAACGCATGATCACT
GGGCCTCAGTGGTGGGCTCGCTGCAAGCAAATGAACGTGCTGGACTCCTTCATCAACTACTATGATTCCG
AGAAGCACGCCGAGAACGCCGTGATTTTTCTGCATGGTAACGCTGCCTCCAGCTACCTGTGGAGGCACGT
CGTGCCTCACATCGAGCCCGTGGCTAGATGCATCATCCCTGATCTGATCGGAATGGGTAAGTCCGGCAAG
AGCGGGAATGGCTCATATCGCCTCCTGGATCACTACAAGTACCTCACCGCTTGGTTCGAGCTGCTGAACC
TTCCAAAGAAAATCATCTTTGTGGGCCACGACTGGGGGGCTTGTCTGGCCTTTCACTACTCCTACGAGCA
CCAAGACAAGATCAAGGCCATCGTCCATGCTGAGAGTGTCGTGGACGTGATCGAGTCCTGGGACGAGTGG
CCTGACATCGAGGAGGATATCGCCCTGATCAAGAGCGAAGAGGGCGAGAAAATGGTGCTTGAGAATAACT
TCTTCGTCGAGACCATGCTCCCAAGCAAGATCATGCGGAAACTGGAGCCTGAGGAGTTCGCTGCCTACCT
GGAGCCATTCAAGGAGAAGGGCGAGGTTAGACGGCCTACCCTCTCCTGGCCTCGCGAGATCCCTCTCGTT
AAGGGAGGCAAGCCCGACGTCGTCCAGATTGTCCGCAACTACAACGCCTACCTTCGGGCCAGCGACGATC
TGCCTAAGATGTTCATCGAGTCCGACCCTGGGTTCTTTTCCAACGCTATTGTCGAGGGAGCTAAGAAGTT
CCCTAACACCGAGTTCGTGAAGGTGAAGGGCCTCCACTTCAGCCAGGAGGACGCTCCAGATGAAATGGGT
AAGTACATCAAGAGCTTCGTGGAGCGCGTGCTGAAGAACGAGCAGGGAAGCGGAGCTACTAACTTCAGCC
TGCTGAAGCAGGCTGGAGACGTGGAGGAGAACCCTGGACCTGGTTCCGGCGCAACAAACTTCTCTCTGCT
GAAACAAGCCGGAGATGTCGAAGAGAATCCTGGACCGATGGTGAGCAAGGGCGAGGAGGATAACATGGCC
ATCATCAAGGAGTTCATGCGCTTCAAGGTGCACATGGAGGGCTCCGTGAACGGCCACGAGTTCGAGATCG
AGGGCGAGGGCGAGGGCCGCCCCTACGAGGGCACCCAGACCGCCAAGCTGAAGGTGACCAAGGGTGGCCC
CCTGCCCTTCGCCTGGGACATCCTGTCCCCTCAGTTCATGTACGGCTCCAAGGCCTACGTGAAGCACCCC
GCCGACATCCCCGACTACTTGAAGCTGTCCTTCCCCGAGGGCTTCAAGTGGGAGCGCGTGATGAACTTCG
AGGACGGCGGCGTGGTGACCGTGACCCAGGACTCCTCCCTGCAGGACGGCGAGTTCATCTACAAGGTGAA
GCTGCGCGGCACCAACTTCCCCTCCGACGGCCCCGTAATGCAGAAGAAGACCATGGGCTGGGAGGCCTCC
TCCGAGCGGATGTACCCCGAGGACGGCGCCCTGAAGGGCGAGATCAAGCAGAGGCTGAAGCTGAAGGACG
GCGGCCACTACGACGCTGAGGTCAAGACCACCTACAAGGCCAAGAAGCCCGTGCAGCTGCCCGGCGCCTA
CAACGTCAACATCAAGTTGGACATCACCTCCCACAACGAGGACTACACCATCGTGGAACAGTACGAACGC
GCCGAGGGCCGCCACTCCACCGGCGGCATGGACGAGCTGTACAAGTAAAGCGGCCGCGACTCTAGAGTCG
ACCTGCAGGCATGCAAGCTTGCAGGCATGCAAGCTTGATATCAAGCTTATCGATAATCAACCTCTGGATT
ACAAAATTTGTGAAAGATTGACTGGTATTCTTAACTATGTTGCTCCTTTTACGCTATGTGGATACGCTGC
TTTAATGCCTTTGTATCATGCTATTGCTTCCCGTATGGCTTTCATTTTCTCCTCCTTGTATAAATCCTGG
TTGCTGTCTCTTTATGAGGAGTTGTGGCCCGTTGTCAGGCAACGTGGCGTGGTGTGCACTGTGTTTGCTG
ACGCAACCCCCACTGGTTGGGGCATTGCCACCACCTGTCAGCTCCTTTCCGGGACTTTCGCTTTCCCCCT
CCCTATTGCCACGGCGGAACTCATCGCCGCCTGCCTTGCCCGCTGCTGGACAGGGGCTCGGCTGTTGGGC
ACTGACAATTCCGTGGTGTTGTCGGGGAAATCATCGTCCTTTCCTTGGCTGCTCGCCTGTGTTGCCACCT
GGATTCTGCGCGGGACGTCCTTCTGCTACGTCCCTTCGGCCCTCAATCCAGCGGACCTTCCTTCCCGCGG
CCTGCTGCCGGCTCTGCGGCCTCTTCCGCGTCTTCGCCTTCGCCCTCAGACGAGTCGGATCTCCCTTTGG
GCCGCCTCCCCGCATCGATACCGTCGACCTC
Features (pLannotate 1.2.2; 39 found; start..end, strand, type, name):
     22..90      +  CDS            nef (fragment): NEF_HV1Z2 - Experimental evidence at protein level: Swiss-Prot protein existence level 1. Extracellular Nef protein targets CD4(+) T-lymphocytes for apoptosis by interacting with CXCR4 surface receptors. From Human immunodeficiency virus type 1 group M subtype D (isolate Z2/CDC-Z34) (HIV-1).
     92..325     +  LTR            3' LTR (ΔU3): self-inactivating 3' long terminal repeat (LTR) from HIV-1
    350..368     -  promoter       SP6 promoter: promoter for bacteriophage SP6 RNA polymerase
    596..875     +  CDS            TcR (fragment): tetracycline efflux protein; tet; confers resistance to tetracycline
    876..924     -  misc_feature   bom (fragment): basis of mobility region from pBR322
   1026..1061    -  CDS            rop (fragment): Rop protein, which maintains plasmids at low copy number; rop
   1156..1260    +  promoter       AmpR promoter: bla
   1261..2121    +  CDS            AmpR: β-lactamase; bla; confers resistance to ampicillin, carbenicillin, and related antibiotics
   2292..2880    +  rep_origin     ori: high-copy-number ColE1/pMB1/pBR322/pUC origin of replication
   3063..3119    +  CDS            lacI (fragment): lac repressor; lacI; The lac repressor binds to the lac operator to inhibit transcription in E. coli. This inhibition can be relieved by adding lactose or isopropyl-β-D-thiogalactopyranoside (IPTG).
   3126..3455    +  promoter       SV40 promoter: SV40 enhancer and early promoter
   3655..3774    +  CDS            gpt (fragment): XGPT_ECOLI - Also known as gpp, gxu. Experimental evidence at protein level: Swiss-Prot protein existence level 1. Purine salvage pathway enzyme that catalyzes the transfer of the ribosyl-5-phosphate group from 5-phospho-alpha-D-ribose 1- diphosphate (PRPP) to the N9 position of the 6-oxopurines guanine and xanthine to form the corresponding ribonucleotides GMP (guanosine 5'- monophosphate) and XMP (xanthosine 5'-monophosphate), with the release of PPi. To a lesser extent, also acts on hypoxanthine (PubMed:9100006, PubMed:3886014). Does not ribophosphorylate adenine (PubMed:3886014). From Esch
   3774..4109    +  CDS            gpt (fragment): XGPT_ECOLI - Also known as gpp, gxu. Experimental evidence at protein level: Swiss-Prot protein existence level 1. Purine salvage pathway enzyme that catalyzes the transfer of the ribosyl-5-phosphate group from 5-phospho-alpha-D-ribose 1- diphosphate (PRPP) to the N9 position of the 6-oxopurines guanine and xanthine to form the corresponding ribonucleotides GMP (guanosine 5'- monophosphate) and XMP (xanthosine 5'-monophosphate), with the release of PPi. To a lesser extent, also acts on hypoxanthine (PubMed:9100006, PubMed:3886014). Does not ribophosphorylate adenine (PubMed:3886014). From Esch
   4204..4509    +  CDS            frsA (fragment): FRSA_ECOLI - Also known as yafA. Experimental evidence at protein level: Swiss-Prot protein existence level 1. Catalyzes the hydrolysis of esters (PubMed:15808744). Displays esterase activity toward pNP-butyrate (PubMed:15808744). May stimulate mixed-acid fermentation by acting as a fermentation/respiration switch that down-regulates respiration and up- regulates fermentation rates (PubMed:15169777). From Escherichia coli (strain K12).
   4513..4587    +  CDS            small t antigen (fragment): SV40 (simian virus 40) small t antigen
   4589..4654    +  intron         small t intron: SV40 (simian virus 40) small t antigen intron
   4784..4804    +  CDS            SV40 NLS: nuclear localization signal of SV40 (simian virus 40) large T antigen
   5123..5206    +  CDS            large T antigen (fragment): large T antigen from SV40 (simian virus 40)
   5229..5363    +  polyA_signal   SV40 poly(A) signal: SV40 polyadenylation signal
   5530..5859    +  CDS            nef (fragment): NEF_HV1BR - Experimental evidence at protein level: Swiss-Prot protein existence level 1. Extracellular Nef protein targets CD4(+) T-lymphocytes for apoptosis by interacting with CXCR4 surface receptors (PubMed:14990729). From Human immunodeficiency virus type 1 group M subtype B (isolate BRU/LAI) (HIV-1).
   5907..6164    +  LTR            5' LTR (truncated): truncated 5' long terminal repeat (LTR) from HIV-1
   6211..6336    +  misc_feature   HIV-1 Ψ: packaging signal of human immunodeficiency virus type 1
   6320..6658    +  CDS            HIV-1 gag (fragment): gag protein from human immunodeficiency virus 1; gag
   6833..7066    +  misc_feature   RRE: The Rev response element (RRE) of HIV-1 allows for Rev-dependent mRNA export from the nucleus to the cytoplasm.
   7443..7543    +  CDS            Rev (fragment): human immunodeficiency virus 1 (HIV-1) Rev protein; rev; enhances nuclear export of unspliced and incompletely spliced viral mRNAs
   7580..7697    +  misc_feature   cPPT/CTS: central polypurine tract and central termination sequence of HIV-1
   7734..7751    -  misc_feature   MCS (fragment): pBluescript multiple cloning site
   7752..7775    +  rep_origin     RSF ori (fragment): Plasmids containing the RSF 1030 origin of replication can be propagated in E. coli cells that contain additional plasmids with compatible origins.
   7780..7920    -  misc_feature   bom: basis of mobility region from pBR322
   8199..8216    +  promoter       minP (fragment): minimal TATA-box promoter with low basal activity
   8214..8240    -  misc_feature   MCS (fragment): pUC18/19 multiple cloning site
   8270..9922    +  CDS            luciferase: firefly luciferase; luc+; enhanced luc+ version of the luciferase gene
   9933..10432   +  promoter       PGK promoter: mouse phosphoglycerate kinase 1 promoter
  10453..11385   +  CDS            hRluc: Renilla luciferase human codon-optimized
  11518..12225   +  CDS            mCherry: mCherry is a basic (constitutively fluorescent) red fluorescent protein published in 2004, derived from Discosoma sp.. It is reported to be a very rapidly-maturing monomer with low acid sensitivity.
  12240..12270   +  misc_feature   MCS (fragment): pUC18/19 multiple cloning site
  12287..12305   +  misc_feature   MCS (fragment): pBluescript multiple cloning site
  12305..12893   +  misc_feature   WPRE: woodchuck hepatitis virus posttranscriptional regulatory element
  12894..5       +  misc_feature   MCS (fragment) (across the origin): pBluescript multiple cloning site
