[The description below was written by a language model from this plasmid's Addgene catalogue record and pLannotate feature annotations shown in this document.]
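Description:
pHR-LexAOx4-Pmin-Fluc-PGK-Rluc-P2A-mCherry is a roughly 12.9 kb HIV-1-derived lentiviral transfer vector on the pHR backbone, built as a dual-luciferase reporter for mammalian cells. It is propagated in E. coli through a high-copy ColE1/pUC-type origin with ampicillin selection (AmpR). The annotated viral elements are a truncated 5' LTR, the Ψ packaging signal with a partial gag region, the RRE for Rev-dependent export of the genomic RNA, the cPPT/CTS, a WPRE downstream of the payload to boost transcript expression, and a self-inactivating ΔU3 3' LTR. The plasmid backbone outside the LTRs also carries leftover pieces typical of older pHR vectors, including an SV40 promoter followed by gpt fragments, SV40 small t/large T fragments and an SV40 poly(A) signal. These are not part of the packaged cassette.

The payload has two transcription units. Upstream, four copies of the LexA operator (given in the name and purpose; not called out by the automated annotation) sit before a minimal TATA-box promoter driving the 1,653 bp firefly luciferase (luc+) coding sequence. The minimal promoter has low basal activity, so Fluc is produced only when a LexA DNA-binding-domain-based transcriptional activator is recruited to the operators. Downstream, the mouse PGK promoter constitutively expresses human codon-optimized Renilla luciferase and mCherry. According to the name, these are linked by a P2A self-cleaving peptide, which would lie in the unannotated gap between the two coding sequences. Renilla provides an internal normalization signal, and mCherry marks transduced cells. The associated work concerns light-controllable gene activation in CAR T cells, consistent with use as a readout for LexA-based inducible transcription systems.
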