Addgene plasmid #192634: pHR-LexAOx4-Pmin-Fluc-PGK-Rluc-P2A-mCherry
Purpose: Lentiviral vector for inducible Fluc expression with 4x LexA operator (LexAO) and constitutive Rluc and mCherry.
Depositing lab: Yingxiao Wang. Depositing organization: University of California, San Diego (UCSD). Publication: Engineering light-controllable CAR T cells for cancer immunotherapy. Huang Z, Wu Y, Allen ME, Pan Y, Kyriakakis P, Lu S, Chang YJ, Wang X, Chien S, Wang Y. Sci Adv. 2020 Feb 19;6(8):eaay9209. doi: 10.1126/sciadv.aay9209. eCollection 2020 Feb. PubMed 32128416.
Backbone
  Vector backbone: pHR
  Vector type: Mammalian Expression, Lentiviral
Growth in bacteria
  Bacterial resistance: Ampicillin, 100 μg/mL
  Growth temperature: 37°C
  Growth strain: NEB Stable
  Copy number: High Copy
Gene/Insert
  Gene/Insert name: firefly luciferase (alt names: Fluc; FFluc; luc+)
  Species: Synthetic
  Insert size (bp): 1653
  Promoter: Minimal promoter
  Cloning method: Gibson Cloning
  Sequencing primers: 5′ ctcgagtccgagcggagactc; 3′ cacttgtgtagcgccaagtgc
Terms and licenses: Academic/Nonprofit Terms; Industry Terms: Not Available to Industry
How to cite: pHR-LexAOx4-Pmin-Fluc-PGK-Rluc-P2A-mCherry was a gift from Yingxiao Wang (Addgene plasmid # 192634 ; http://n2t.net/addgene:192634 ; RRID:Addgene_192634)
